Addgene plasmid #60275: pENTR D-TOPO-C3_33
Purpose: This plasmid contains a human pancreatic islet active enhancer, which can be shuttled into a Gateway destination vector, such as pGL4.23-Gateway.
Depositing lab: Jorge Ferrer. Depositing organization: Imperial College London. Publication: Pancreatic islet enhancer clusters enriched in type 2 diabetes risk-associated variants. Pasquali L, Gaulton KJ, Rodriguez-Segui SA, Mularoni L, Miguel-Escalada I, Akerman I, Tena JJ, Moran I, Gomez-Marin C, van de Bunt M, Ponsa-Cobas J, Castro N, Nammo T, Cebola I, Garcia-Hurtado J, Maestro MA, Pattou F, Piemonti L, Berney T, Gloyn AL, Ravassard P, Gomez-Skarmeta JL, Muller F, McCarthy MI, Ferrer J. Nat Genet. 2014 Feb;46(2):136-43. doi: 10.1038/ng.2870. Epub 2014 Jan 12. PubMed 24413736.
Backbone
  Vector backbone: pENTR/D-TOPO
  Backbone manufacturer: Invitrogen
  Backbone size w/o insert (bp): 2580
  Vector type: Entry Vector
Growth in bacteria
  Bacterial resistance: Kanamycin, 50 μg/mL
  Growth temperature: 37°C
  Growth strain: DH5alpha
  Copy number: Unknown
Gene/Insert
  Gene/Insert name: GLIS3 enhancer (alt name: GLIS3)
  Species: H. sapiens (human)
  Entrez Gene: GLIS3 (a.k.a. NDH, ZNF515)
  Cloning method: TOPO Cloning
  Sequencing primers: 5′ M13 Fw; 3′ M13 Rev
Terms and licenses: Academic/Nonprofit Terms; Industry Terms: Not Available to Industry
Depositor comments: chromosome : chr9; start: 4279544 end: 4281151 (genomic position corresponds to the version of the human genome hg18) Fw primer used for cloning: CACCGACAGGATTCCATCGGAAGA Rv primer used for cloning: CCAACGTTAGGCCTTGGGAGTGC
How to cite: pENTR D-TOPO-C3_33 was a gift from Jorge Ferrer (Addgene plasmid # 60275 ; http://n2t.net/addgene:60275 ; RRID:Addgene_60275)
