[The description below was written by a language model from this plasmid's Addgene catalogue record and pLannotate feature annotations shown in this document.]
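Description:
pENTR D-TOPO-C3_33 is a Gateway entry clone built on the Invitrogen pENTR/D-TOPO backbone (2,580 bp without insert; the sequenced plasmid is 4,184 nt). It is maintained in E. coli through a high-copy ColE1/pUC-type origin and selected with kanamycin via an aminoglycoside phosphotransferase (KanR) gene. The backbone also carries rrnB T1 and T2 transcription terminators upstream of the cloning region, which limit read-through from vector sequences into the insert, along with a T7 promoter just beyond attL2. The short lacI and lacZα matches are fragments only, most likely reflecting residual backbone and M13 primer-site sequence rather than functional genes.

The payload is a non-coding human genomic fragment, an enhancer at the GLIS3 locus on chromosome 9 that is active in pancreatic islets. According to the depositor's hg18 coordinates it spans about 1.6 kb, consistent with the unannotated interval between the two recombination sites in the feature table. The fragment was amplified by PCR and inserted by directional TOPO cloning, so it sits between attL1 and attL2. These sites allow an LR Clonase reaction to transfer the enhancer, in a defined orientation, into any attR-containing destination vector. The entry clone contains no eukaryotic promoter or reporter of its own. Its stated purpose is to shuttle the element into a vector such as pGL4.23-Gateway, a reporter destination vector in which its regulatory activity can be tested. It originates from a study of islet enhancer clusters and their enrichment in type 2 diabetes risk variants. M13 forward and reverse primer sites flank the insert for sequence verification.
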