Features (pLannotate 1.2.2; 9 found; start..end, strand, type, name):
    121..213     +  CDS            lacI (fragment): lac repressor; lacI; The lac repressor binds to the lac operator to inhibit transcription in E. coli. This inhibition can be relieved by adding lactose or isopropyl-β-D-thiogalactopyranoside (IPTG).
    268..295     -  terminator     rrnB T2 terminator: transcription terminator T2 from the E. coli rrnB gene
    427..470     +  terminator     rrnB T1 terminator: Escherichia coli rrnB; transcription terminator T1 from the E. coli rrnB gene
    517..553     -  CDS            lacZα (fragment): LacZα fragment of β-galactosidase; lacZ fragment
    569..668     +  protein_bind   attL1: mutant version of attL; recombination site for the Gateway® LR reaction LR Clonase™
   2309..2408    -  protein_bind   attL2: mutant version of attL; recombination site for the Gateway® LR reaction LR Clonase™
   2426..2444    -  promoter       T7 promoter: promoter for bacteriophage T7 RNA polymerase
   2578..3387    +  CDS            KanR: aminoglycoside phosphotransferase; aph(3')-Ia; confers resistance to kanamycin in bacteria or G418 (Geneticin®) in eukaryotes
   3534..4122    +  rep_origin     ori: high-copy-number ColE1/pMB1/pBR322/pUC origin of replication
>Addgene plasmid #60275 | pENTR D-TOPO-C3_33 | addgene full sequence | sequence record 215673 | Addgene NGS Result
CTTTCCTGCGTTATCCCCTGATTCTGTGGATAACCGTATTACCGCCTTTGAGTGAGCTGATACCGCTCGC
CGCAGCCGAACGACCGAGCGCAGCGAGTCAGTGAGCGAGGAAGCGGAAGAGCGCCCAATACGCAAACCGC
CTCTCCCCGCGCGTTGGCCGATTCATTAATGCAGCTGGCACGACAGGTTTCCCGACTGGAAAGCGGGCAG
TGAGCGCAACGCAATTAATACGCGTACCGCTAGCCAGGAAGAGTTTGTAGAAACGCAAAAAGGCCATCCG
TCAGGATGGCCTTCTGCTTAGTTTGATGCCTGGCAGTTTATGGCGGGCGTCCTGCCCGCCACCCTCCGGG
CCGTTGCTTCACAACGTTCAAATCCGCTCCCGGCGGATTTGTCCTACTCAGGAGAGCGTTCACCGACAAA
CAACAGATAAAACGAAAGGCCCAGTCTTCCGACTGAGCCTTTCGTTTTATTTGATGCCTGGCAGTTCCCT
ACTCTCGCGTTAACGCTAGCATGGATGTTTTCCCAGTCACGACGTTGTAAAACGACGGCCAGTCTTAAGC
TCGGGCCCCAAATAATGATTTTATTTTGACTGATAGTGACCTGTTCGTTGCAACAAATTGATGAGCAATG
CTTTTTTATAATGCCAACTTTGTACAAAAAAGCAGGCTCCGCGGCCGCCCCCTTCACCGACAGGATTCCA
TCGGAAGAGCACCTTTCTAGTTAAAAATCCAATCACATTATTCTAGTCAGCATTTTCTCCTCTGTTCTCC
ATCGAACTACTCTACCCCAGGCTACCAGTAACAAAAACAAAAGAAACAAGAAAAAGAAAAAGCAAGGAAC
ATCCAGAGGTATAAATTAGGATATTTTGGATCTGACATTGTGGCATAGCTAGAGTTTTATACTACATTGG
TTCCTACAATGAAAATGTTCATTCTGCTAATATGAGTCAGCATGAAAGTTAATAAATCTTTCCTTTTGAC
CACTTTCAAACTCTTTGAACACACTTCTGTAAATCAGGTCAGAGAGGAAATTACTTAACCCTAAGGAAAC
TAAGGCACAAAACCATTTAGTAATTCCACTAGTTTTTCTGAAAATGCGTGACTTTAATCAAAATATAAAA
TCATGACTCTACCTTCTACCCAAGGCTCCAGGCACTGCTCATCATGGATTAAAAGATTAAACAAACGAAA
AGCAATGTTAACTCATCCATTCCAGAAAATTTCAAGAACATGACTTCCATAATGCCTATTTACAGCTAAA
GGCCCTTTCTTAGTAAATATCATTAACAGACCCATCTAGAGTCATAACTCATCTGATGAGCCAGTTAATT
ATTAATTTTCATACATCATTTCATTTCCTTAGGCTACATTTAGCCTTTGTTACATTTTCCATTTCTTATG
CCACAAGCACTTCTTACTCTGCATAGAAAACCCGATAATGAGGCACAAAATACTGGCCAGCAAACAAACT
GCTTCTGACTCTACTTCTTATATATCTGTCTAAGCCATCTACAATAAGAGTTTTTATTGATCCTTTTTAT
TTTTTCCCTTTGGGTTCATGACTGTATAATTTCATTAATGCCGCCTTTTCAACATCGCTGCCTTGTTAAT
AGGTCCCTGCTATTCCCATGGGCTTCTCTTGTTACAGCTTTTGTAGCCAGAAGAATCTAGAAATGAAAAG
CCTATTGATAGATAATATAAGTTATTCTCATGCACGGCTGCAGTGTGAAGCACATTTCGCAATTCAATCA
AGGACAGATAGAGCTGAATGTTCTTAGATCCTAGGAGTTCATTTAAATAAGCAGAATGTCCCTTGTCCTA
ACACAGGTGACTGACTCCTCAGAAAAGACTGTATAAACAAAAACCAATCACGTAAGTCATTTTATTGGCA
ACAATATAAACACAGCTATATTAGATGTCACCAATAAATCAAAATTATTCTTGTCTGCAATTTTAACCAG
AGGAAAGTGCAAACATGTGCCTGTGAAACTGGAGGATATTATAGAGGAAATATATTGGATGTGTACAACA
TTATTTCCCCAAATTGAAACTGGAGGATACTATATTATGATATGATAACCCATAACAAGGTAGAGTTTGA
TCATTTCTGTGGTTCCATAATTTTATGCAGTACAACTGACAAATTCATAGAATTTGCAACCGAAGTTACA
CAGAAACAGAACTGAGATAATTCCTCATTATTGAAATGTGGAGCAGAAAGTTAGGGAGGTTACACCTAAT
AACTAGAATGTATAGACCTATTCACTTGGGCACTCCCAAGGCCTAACGTTGGAAGGGTGGGCGCGCCGAC
CCAGCTTTCTTGTACAAAGTTGGCATTATAAGAAAGCATTGCTTATCAATTTGTTGCAACGAACAGGTCA
CTATCAGTCAAAATAAAATCATTATTTGCCATCCAGCTGATATCCCCTATAGTGAGTCGTATTACATGGT
CATAGCTGTTTCCTGGCAGCTCTGGCCCGTGTCTCAAAATCTCTGATGTTACATTGCACAAGATAAAAAT
ATATCATCATGAACAATAAAACTGTCTGCTTACATAAACAGTAATACAAGGGGTGTTATGAGCCATATTC
AACGGGAAACGTCGAGGCCGCGATTAAATTCCAACATGGATGCTGATTTATATGGGTATAAATGGGCTCG
CGATAATGTCGGGCAATCAGGTGCGACAATCTATCGCTTGTATGGGAAGCCCGATGCGCCAGAGTTGTTT
CTGAAACATGGCAAAGGTAGCGTTGCCAATGATGTTACAGATGAGATGGTCAGACTAAACTGGCTGACGG
AATTTATGCCTCTTCCGACCATCAAGCATTTTATCCGTACTCCTGATGATGCATGGTTACTCACCACTGC
GATCCCCGGAAAAACAGCATTCCAGGTATTAGAAGAATATCCTGATTCAGGTGAAAATATTGTTGATGCG
CTGGCAGTGTTCCTGCGCCGGTTGCATTCGATTCCTGTTTGTAATTGTCCTTTTAACAGCGATCGCGTAT
TTCGTCTCGCTCAGGCGCAATCACGAATGAATAACGGTTTGGTTGATGCGAGTGATTTTGATGACGAGCG
TAATGGCTGGCCTGTTGAACAAGTCTGGAAAGAAATGCATAAACTTTTGCCATTCTCACCGGATTCAGTC
GTCACTCATGGTGATTTCTCACTTGATAACCTTATTTTTGACGAGGGGAAATTAATAGGTTGTATTGATG
TTGGACGAGTCGGAATCGCAGACCGATACCAGGATCTTGCCATCCTATGGAACTGCCTCGGTGAGTTTTC
TCCTTCATTACAGAAACGGCTTTTTCAAAAATATGGTATTGATAATCCTGATATGAATAAATTGCAGTTT
CATTTGATGCTCGATGAGTTTTTCTAATCAGAATTGGTTAATTGGTTGTAACACTGGCAGAGCATTACGC
TGACTTGACGGGACGGCGCAAGCTCATGACCAAAATCCCTTAACGTGAGTTACGCGTCGTTCCACTGAGC
GTCAGACCCCGTAGAAAAGATCAAAGGATCTTCTTGAGATCCTTTTTTTCTGCGCGTAATCTGCTGCTTG
CAAACAAAAAAACCACCGCTACCAGCGGTGGTTTGTTTGCCGGATCAAGAGCTACCAACTCTTTTTCCGA
AGGTAACTGGCTTCAGCAGAGCGCAGATACCAAATACTGTCCTTCTAGTGTAGCCGTAGTTAGGCCACCA
CTTCAAGAACTCTGTAGCACCGCCTACATACCTCGCTCTGCTAATCCTGTTACCAGTGGCTGCTGCCAGT
GGCGATAAGTCGTGTCTTACCGGGTTGGACTCAAGACGATAGTTACCGGATAAGGCGCAGCGGTCGGGCT
GAACGGGGGGTTCGTGCACACAGCCCAGCTTGGAGCGAACGACCTACACCGAACTGAGATACCTACAGCG
TGAGCATTGAGAAAGCGCCACGCTTCCCGAAGGGAGAAAGGCGGACAGGTATCCGGTAAGCGGCAGGGTC
GGAACAGGAGAGCGCACGAGGGAGCTTCCAGGGGGAAACGCCTGGTATCTTTATAGTCCTGTCGGGTTTC
GCCACCTCTGACTTGAGCGTCGATTTTTGTGATGCTCGTCAGGGGGGCGGAGCCTATGGAAAAACGCCAG
CAACGCGGCCTTTTTACGGTTCCTGGCCTTTTGCTGGCCTTTTGCTCACATGTT
